Addgene plasmid #127349: pENTR_L1-YFP-Turbo-NES-L2
Purpose: gateway entry vector for making N-terminal YFP-TurboID fusions with non-nuclear proteins
Depositing lab: Dominique Bergmann. Depositing organization: Stanford University. Publication: Proximity labeling of protein complexes and cell type-specific organellar proteomes in Arabidopsis enabled by TurboID. Mair A, Xu SL, Branon TC, Ting AY, Bergmann DC. Elife. 2019 Sep 19;8. pii: 47864. doi: 10.7554/eLife.47864. PubMed 31535972.
Backbone
  Vector backbone: pENTR
  Total vector size (bp): 4397
  Vector type: gateway entry vector
Growth in bacteria
  Bacterial resistance: Kanamycin, 50 μg/mL
  Growth temperature: 37°C
  Growth strain: DH5alpha
  Copy number: High Copy
Gene/Insert
  Gene/Insert name: TurboID (BirA mutant)
  Species: BirA from E. coli, codon optimized for human and mutated
  Insert size (bp): 957
  Mutation: Q65P, I87V, R118S, E140K, Q141R, S150G, L151P, V160A, T192A, K194I, M209V, M241T, S263P, I305V
  Promoter: no promoter
  Tag / fusion protein: YFP (N terminal on insert); GS linker (N terminal on insert); V5 (N terminal on insert); NES (C terminal on insert); GS linker (C terminal on insert)
  Cloning method: Unknown
  Sequencing primers: 5′ M13 fw; 3′ M13 rv
Resource information
  A portion of this plasmid was derived from a plasmid made by: TurboID was obtained from Alice Ting's lab at Stanford University (cloned from V5-hBirA-Turbo-NES_pCDNA3, Addgene catalog #107169).
Terms and licenses: Academic/Nonprofit Terms; Industry Terms: Not Available to Industry
How to cite: pENTR_L1-YFP-Turbo-NES-L2 was a gift from Dominique Bergmann (Addgene plasmid # 127349 ; http://n2t.net/addgene:127349 ; RRID:Addgene_127349)
