[The description below was written by a language model from this plasmid's Addgene catalogue record and pLannotate feature annotations shown in this document.]
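Description:
pENTR_L1-YFP-Turbo-NES-L2 is a promoterless Gateway entry clone of about 4.4 kb built on a pENTR backbone. It is maintained in E. coli at high copy through a ColE1/pUC-type origin and selected with kanamycin via an aminoglycoside phosphotransferase gene. The backbone also carries rrnB T1 and T2 terminators upstream of the cloning region, which shield the cassette from read-through transcription. A T7 promoter lies just outside attL2 and points back toward the insert, and short lacZα and lacI remnants are present. The two annotated sequence records (depositor and sequencing result) show the same features in the same order, differing only in start coordinate and by a few nucleotides in length.

The payload lies between attL1 and attL2 and is a single fusion open reading frame. It consists of EYFP, a glycine-serine linker and V5 epitope (listed in the catalogue and presumably occupying the unannotated gap between EYFP and the ligase), then TurboID, then an HIV Rev-type nuclear export signal and a second GS linker. TurboID is a 957 bp, human-codon-optimised E. coli BirA variant carrying fourteen substitutions that make it a fast, promiscuous biotin ligase for proximity labelling. It was subcloned from an earlier mammalian V5-TurboID-NES expression plasmid.

Because the entry vector has no promoter, the cassette is meant to be moved by LR recombination into destination vectors that supply a promoter. There it forms the N-terminal YFP-TurboID tag on a non-nuclear protein of interest; the record does not specify how the other parts are assembled. YFP allows the fusion's localisation to be checked, V5 allows immunodetection, and the export signal keeps labelling activity out of the nucleus. The associated work applied such constructs to mapping protein complexes and cell-type-specific organellar proteomes in Arabidopsis.
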