Features (pLannotate 1.2.2; 12 found; start..end, strand, type, name):
      1..717     +  CDS            EYFP: EYFP is a basic (constitutively fluorescent) green/yellow fluorescent protein published in 1996, derived from Aequorea victoria. It is reported to be a very rapidly-maturing weak dimer with high acid sensitivity.
    811..1767    +  CDS            TurboID: mutant of the E. coli biotin ligase BioID engineered for improved catalytic efficiency (Branon et al., 2018)
   1774..1800    +  CDS            NES: nuclear export signal from the HIV Rev protein (Fischer et al., 1995)
   1838..1937    -  protein_bind   attL2: mutant version of attL; recombination site for the Gateway® LR reaction LR Clonase™
   1955..1973    -  promoter       T7 promoter: promoter for bacteriophage T7 RNA polymerase
   2107..2916    +  CDS            KanR: aminoglycoside phosphotransferase; aph(3')-Ia; confers resistance to kanamycin in bacteria or G418 (Geneticin®) in eukaryotes
   3063..3651    +  rep_origin     ori: high-copy-number ColE1/pMB1/pBR322/pUC origin of replication
   3834..3926    +  CDS            lacI (fragment): lac repressor; lacI; The lac repressor binds to the lac operator to inhibit transcription in E. coli. This inhibition can be relieved by adding lactose or isopropyl-β-D-thiogalactopyranoside (IPTG).
   3981..4008    -  terminator     rrnB T2 terminator: transcription terminator T2 from the E. coli rrnB gene
   4140..4183    +  terminator     rrnB T1 terminator: Escherichia coli rrnB; transcription terminator T1 from the E. coli rrnB gene
   4230..4266    -  CDS            lacZα (fragment): LacZα fragment of β-galactosidase; lacZ fragment
   4282..4381    +  protein_bind   attL1: mutant version of attL; recombination site for the Gateway® LR reaction LR Clonase™
>Addgene plasmid #127349 | pENTR_L1-YFP-Turbo-NES-L2 | depositor full sequence | sequence record 243650 | pENTR_L1-YFP-Turbo-NES-L2 sequence 4397 bps
ATGGTGAGCAAGGGCGAGGAGCTGTTCACCGGGGTGGTGCCCATCCTGGTCGAGCTGGACGGCGACGTAA
ACGGCCACAAGTTCAGCGTGTCCGGCGAGGGCGAGGGCGATGCCACCTACGGCAAGCTGACCCTGAAGTT
CATCTGCACCACCGGCAAGCTGCCCGTGCCCTGGCCCACCCTCGTGACCACCTTCGGCTACGGCCTGCAG
TGCTTCGCCCGCTACCCCGACCACATGAAGCAGCACGACTTCTTCAAGTCCGCCATGCCCGAAGGCTACG
TCCAGGAGCGCACCATCTTCTTCAAGGACGACGGCAACTACAAGACCCGCGCCGAGGTGAAGTTCGAGGG
CGACACCCTGGTGAACCGCATCGAGCTGAAGGGCATCGACTTCAAGGAGGACGGCAACATCCTGGGGCAC
AAGCTGGAGTACAACTACAACAGCCACAACGTCTATATCATGGCCGACAAGCAGAAGAACGGCATCAAGG
TGAACTTCAAGATCCGCCACAACATCGAGGACGGCAGCGTGCAGCTCGCCGACCACTACCAGCAGAACAC
CCCCATCGGCGACGGCCCCGTGCTGCTGCCCGACAACCACTACCTGAGCTACCAGTCCGCCCTGAGCAAA
GACCCCAACGAGAAGCGCGATCACATGGTCCTGCTGGAGTTCGTGACCGCCGCCGGGATCACTCTCGGCA
TGGACGAGCTGTACAAGGCTAAGGGTGGGCGCGCCGGTGGAGGCGGTTCAGGAGGTGGCATGGGCAAGCC
CATCCCCAACCCCCTGCTGGGCCTGGACAGCACCGCTAGCAAAGACAATACTGTGCCTCTGAAGCTGATC
GCTCTCCTGGCTAATGGCGAGTTCCATAGTGGCGAACAGCTGGGAGAAACCCTGGGCATGTCCAGGGCCG
CTATCAACAAGCACATTCAGACTCTGCGCGACTGGGGCGTGGACGTGTTCACCGTGCCCGGAAAGGGCTA
CTCTCTGCCCGAGCCTATCCCGCTGCTGAACGCTAAACAGATTCTGGGACAGCTGGACGGCGGGAGCGTG
GCAGTCCTGCCTGTGGTCGACTCCACCAATCAGTACCTGCTGGATCGAATCGGCGAGCTGAAGAGTGGGG
ATGCTTGCATTGCAGAATATCAGCAGGCAGGGAGAGGAAGCAGAGGGAGGAAATGGTTCTCTCCTTTTGG
AGCTAACCTGTACCTGAGTATGTTTTGGCGCCTGAAGCGGGGACCAGCAGCAATCGGCCTGGGCCCGGTC
ATCGGAATTGTCATGGCAGAAGCGCTGCGAAAGCTGGGAGCAGACAAGGTGCGAGTCAAATGGCCCAATG
ACCTGTATCTGCAGGATAGAAAGCTGGCAGGCATCCTGGTGGAGCTGGCCGGAATAACAGGCGATGCTGC
ACAGATCGTCATTGGCGCCGGGATTAACGTGGCTATGAGGCGCGTGGAGGAAAGCGTGGTCAATCAGGGC
TGGATCACACTGCAGGAAGCAGGGATTAACCTGGACAGGAATACTCTGGCCGCTACGCTGATCCGAGAGC
TGCGGGCAGCCCTGGAACTGTTCGAGCAGGAAGGCCTGGCTCCATATCTGCCACGGTGGGAGAAGCTGGA
TAACTTCATCAATAGACCCGTGAAGCTGATCATTGGGGACAAAGAGATTTTCGGGATTAGCCGGGGGATT
GATAAACAGGGAGCCCTGCTGCTGGAACAGGACGGAGTTATCAAACCCTGGATGGGCGGAGAAATCAGTC
TGCGGTCTGCCGAAAAGCTGCAGCTGCCTCCCCTGGAGCGCCTGACCCTGGACGGAGGCGGTGGAAGCGG
CGGAGGTGGGCGCGCCGACCCAGCTTTCTTGTACAAAGTTGGCATTATAAGAAAGCATTGCTTATCAATT
TGTTGCAACGAACAGGTCACTATCAGTCAAAATAAAATCATTATTTGCCATCCAGCTGATATCCCCTATA
GTGAGTCGTATTACATGGTCATAGCTGTTTCCTGGCAGCTCTGGCCCGTGTCTCAAAATCTCTGATGTTA
CATTGCACAAGATAAAAATATATCATCATGAACAATAAAACTGTCTGCTTACATAAACAGTAATACAAGG
GGTGTTATGAGCCATATTCAACGGGAAACGTCGAGGCCGCGATTAAATTCCAACATGGATGCTGATTTAT
ATGGGTATAAATGGGCTCGCGATAATGTCGGGCAATCAGGTGCGACAATCTATCGCTTGTATGGGAAGCC
CGATGCGCCAGAGTTGTTTCTGAAACATGGCAAAGGTAGCGTTGCCAATGATGTTACAGATGAGATGGTC
AGACTAAACTGGCTGACGGAATTTATGCCTCTTCCGACCATCAAGCATTTTATCCGTACTCCTGATGATG
CATGGTTACTCACCACTGCGATCCCCGGAAAAACAGCATTCCAGGTATTAGAAGAATATCCTGATTCAGG
TGAAAATATTGTTGATGCGCTGGCAGTGTTCCTGCGCCGGTTGCATTCGATTCCTGTTTGTAATTGTCCT
TTTAACAGCGATCGCGTATTTCGTCTCGCTCAGGCGCAATCACGAATGAATAACGGTTTGGTTGATGCGA
GTGATTTTGATGACGAGCGTAATGGCTGGCCTGTTGAACAAGTCTGGAAAGAAATGCATAAACTTTTGCC
ATTCTCACCGGATTCAGTCGTCACTCATGGTGATTTCTCACTTGATAACCTTATTTTTGACGAGGGGAAA
TTAATAGGTTGTATTGATGTTGGACGAGTCGGAATCGCAGACCGATACCAGGATCTTGCCATCCTATGGA
ACTGCCTCGGTGAGTTTTCTCCTTCATTACAGAAACGGCTTTTTCAAAAATATGGTATTGATAATCCTGA
TATGAATAAATTGCAGTTTCATTTGATGCTCGATGAGTTTTTCTAATCAGAATTGGTTAATTGGTTGTAA
CACTGGCAGAGCATTACGCTGACTTGACGGGACGGCGCAAGCTCATGACCAAAATCCCTTAACGTGAGTT
ACGCGTCGTTCCACTGAGCGTCAGACCCCGTAGAAAAGATCAAAGGATCTTCTTGAGATCCTTTTTTTCT
GCGCGTAATCTGCTGCTTGCAAACAAAAAAACCACCGCTACCAGCGGTGGTTTGTTTGCCGGATCAAGAG
CTACCAACTCTTTTTCCGAAGGTAACTGGCTTCAGCAGAGCGCAGATACCAAATACTGTCCTTCTAGTGT
AGCCGTAGTTAGGCCACCACTTCAAGAACTCTGTAGCACCGCCTACATACCTCGCTCTGCTAATCCTGTT
ACCAGTGGCTGCTGCCAGTGGCGATAAGTCGTGTCTTACCGGGTTGGACTCAAGACGATAGTTACCGGAT
AAGGCGCAGCGGTCGGGCTGAACGGGGGGTTCGTGCACACAGCCCAGCTTGGAGCGAACGACCTACACCG
AACTGAGATACCTACAGCGTGAGCATTGAGAAAGCGCCACGCTTCCCGAAGGGAGAAAGGCGGACAGGTA
TCCGGTAAGCGGCAGGGTCGGAACAGGAGAGCGCACGAGGGAGCTTCCAGGGGGAAACGCCTGGTATCTT
TATAGTCCTGTCGGGTTTCGCCACCTCTGACTTGAGCGTCGATTTTTGTGATGCTCGTCAGGGGGGCGGA
GCCTATGGAAAAACGCCAGCAACGCGGCCTTTTTACGGTTCCTGGCCTTTTGCTGGCCTTTTGCTCACAT
GTTCTTTCCTGCGTTATCCCCTGATTCTGTGGATAACCGTATTACCGCCTTTGAGTGAGCTGATACCGCT
CGCCGCAGCCGAACGACCGAGCGCAGCGAGTCAGTGAGCGAGGAAGCGGAAGAGCGCCCAATACGCAAAC
CGCCTCTCCCCGCGCGTTGGCCGATTCATTAATGCAGCTGGCACGACAGGTTTCCCGACTGGAAAGCGGG
CAGTGAGCGCAACGCAATTAATACGCGTACCGCTAGCCAGGAAGAGTTTGTAGAAACGCAAAAAGGCCAT
CCGTCAGGATGGCCTTCTGCTTAGTTTGATGCCTGGCAGTTTATGGCGGGCGTCCTGCCCGCCACCCTCC
GGGCCGTTGCTTCACAACGTTCAAATCCGCTCCCGGCGGATTTGTCCTACTCAGGAGAGCGTTCACCGAC
AAACAACAGATAAAACGAAAGGCCCAGTCTTCCGACTGAGCCTTTCGTTTTATTTGATGCCTGGCAGTTC
CCTACTCTCGCGTTAACGCTAGCATGGATGTTTTCCCAGTCACGACGTTGTAAAACGACGGCCAGTCTTA
AGCTCGGGCCCCAAATAATGATTTTATTTTGACTGATAGTGACCTGTTCGTTGCAACAAATTGATGAGCA
ATGCTTTTTTATAATGCCAACTTTGTACAAAAAAGCAGGCTCCGCGGCCGCCCCCTT
