Features (pLannotate 1.2.2; 12 found; start..end, strand, type, name):
     44..80      -  CDS            lacZα (fragment): LacZα fragment of β-galactosidase; lacZ fragment
     96..195     +  protein_bind   attL1: mutant version of attL; recombination site for the Gateway® LR reaction LR Clonase™
    216..932     +  CDS            EYFP: EYFP is a basic (constitutively fluorescent) green/yellow fluorescent protein published in 1996, derived from Aequorea victoria. It is reported to be a very rapidly-maturing weak dimer with high acid sensitivity.
   1026..1982    +  CDS            TurboID: mutant of the E. coli biotin ligase BioID engineered for improved catalytic efficiency (Branon et al., 2018)
   1989..2015    +  CDS            NES: nuclear export signal from the HIV Rev protein (Fischer et al., 1995)
   2053..2152    -  protein_bind   attL2: mutant version of attL; recombination site for the Gateway® LR reaction LR Clonase™
   2170..2188    -  promoter       T7 promoter: promoter for bacteriophage T7 RNA polymerase
   2322..3131    +  CDS            KanR: aminoglycoside phosphotransferase; aph(3')-Ia; confers resistance to kanamycin in bacteria or G418 (Geneticin®) in eukaryotes
   3278..3866    +  rep_origin     ori: high-copy-number ColE1/pMB1/pBR322/pUC origin of replication
   4049..4141    +  CDS            lacI (fragment): lac repressor; lacI; The lac repressor binds to the lac operator to inhibit transcription in E. coli. This inhibition can be relieved by adding lactose or isopropyl-β-D-thiogalactopyranoside (IPTG).
   4196..4223    -  terminator     rrnB T2 terminator: transcription terminator T2 from the E. coli rrnB gene
   4355..4398    +  terminator     rrnB T1 terminator: Escherichia coli rrnB; transcription terminator T1 from the E. coli rrnB gene
>Addgene plasmid #127349 | pENTR_L1-YFP-Turbo-NES-L2 | addgene full sequence | sequence record 246309 | Addgene NGS Result
ATGCCTGGCAGTTCCCTACTCTCGCGTTAACGCTAGCATGGATGTTTTCCCAGTCACGACGTTGTAAAAC
GACGGCCAGTCTTAAGCTCGGGCCCCAAATAATGATTTTATTTTGACTGATAGTGACCTGTTCGTTGCAA
CAAATTGATGAGCAATGCTTTTTTATAATGCCAACTTTGTACAAAAAAGCAGGCTCCGCGGCCGCCCCCT
TCACCATGGTGAGCAAGGGCGAGGAGCTGTTCACCGGGGTGGTGCCCATCCTGGTCGAGCTGGACGGCGA
CGTAAACGGCCACAAGTTCAGCGTGTCCGGCGAGGGCGAGGGCGATGCCACCTACGGCAAGCTGACCCTG
AAGTTCATCTGCACCACCGGCAAGCTGCCCGTGCCCTGGCCCACCCTCGTGACCACCTTCGGCTACGGCC
TGCAGTGCTTCGCCCGCTACCCCGACCACATGAAGCAGCACGACTTCTTCAAGTCCGCCATGCCCGAAGG
CTACGTCCAGGAGCGCACCATCTTCTTCAAGGACGACGGCAACTACAAGACCCGCGCCGAGGTGAAGTTC
GAGGGCGACACCCTGGTGAACCGCATCGAGCTGAAGGGCATCGACTTCAAGGAGGACGGCAACATCCTGG
GGCACAAGCTGGAGTACAACTACAACAGCCACAACGTCTATATCATGGCCGACAAGCAGAAGAACGGCAT
CAAGGTGAACTTCAAGATCCGCCACAACATCGAGGACGGCAGCGTGCAGCTCGCCGACCACTACCAGCAG
AACACCCCCATCGGCGACGGCCCCGTGCTGCTGCCCGACAACCACTACCTGAGCTACCAGTCCGCCCTGA
GCAAAGACCCCAACGAGAAGCGCGATCACATGGTCCTGCTGGAGTTCGTGACCGCCGCCGGGATCACTCT
CGGCATGGACGAGCTGTACAAGGCTAAGGGTGGGCGCGCCGGTGGAGGCGGTTCAGGAGGTGGCATGGGC
AAGCCCATCCCCAACCCCCTGCTGGGCCTGGACAGCACCGCTAGCAAAGACAATACTGTGCCTCTGAAGC
TGATCGCTCTCCTGGCTAATGGCGAGTTCCATAGTGGCGAACAGCTGGGAGAAACCCTGGGCATGTCCAG
GGCCGCTATCAACAAGCACATTCAGACTCTGCGCGACTGGGGCGTGGACGTGTTCACCGTGCCCGGAAAG
GGCTACTCTCTGCCCGAGCCTATCCCGCTGCTGAACGCTAAACAGATTCTGGGACAGCTGGACGGCGGGA
GCGTGGCAGTCCTGCCTGTGGTCGACTCCACCAATCAGTACCTGCTGGATCGAATCGGCGAGCTGAAGAG
TGGGGATGCTTGCATTGCAGAATATCAGCAGGCAGGGAGAGGAAGCAGAGGGAGGAAATGGTTCTCTCCT
TTTGGAGCTAACCTGTACCTGAGTATGTTTTGGCGCCTGAAGCGGGGACCAGCAGCAATCGGCCTGGGCC
CGGTCATCGGAATTGTCATGGCAGAAGCGCTGCGAAAGCTGGGAGCAGACAAGGTGCGAGTCAAATGGCC
CAATGACCTGTATCTGCAGGATAGAAAGCTGGCAGGCATCCTGGTGGAGCTGGCCGGAATAACAGGCGAT
GCTGCACAGATCGTCATTGGCGCCGGGATTAACGTGGCTATGAGGCGCGTGGAGGAAAGCGTGGTCAATC
AGGGCTGGATCACACTGCAGGAAGCAGGGATTAACCTGGACAGGAATACTCTGGCCGCTACGCTGATCCG
AGAGCTGCGGGCAGCCCTGGAACTGTTCGAGCAGGAAGGCCTGGCTCCATATCTGCCACGGTGGGAGAAG
CTGGATAACTTCATCAATAGACCCGTGAAGCTGATCATTGGGGACAAAGAGATTTTCGGGATTAGCCGGG
GGATTGATAAACAGGGAGCCCTGCTGCTGGAACAGGACGGAGTTATCAAACCCTGGATGGGCGGAGAAAT
CAGTCTGCGGTCTGCCGAAAAGCTGCAGCTGCCTCCCCTGGAGCGCCTGACCCTGGACGGAGGCGGTGGA
AGCGGCGGAGGTGGGCGCGCCGACCCAGCTTTCTTGTACAAAGTTGGCATTATAAGAAAGCATTGCTTAT
CAATTTGTTGCAACGAACAGGTCACTATCAGTCAAAATAAAATCATTATTTGCCATCCAGCTGATATCCC
CTATAGTGAGTCGTATTACATGGTCATAGCTGTTTCCTGGCAGCTCTGGCCCGTGTCTCAAAATCTCTGA
TGTTACATTGCACAAGATAAAAATATATCATCATGAACAATAAAACTGTCTGCTTACATAAACAGTAATA
CAAGGGGTGTTATGAGCCATATTCAACGGGAAACGTCGAGGCCGCGATTAAATTCCAACATGGATGCTGA
TTTATATGGGTATAAATGGGCTCGCGATAATGTCGGGCAATCAGGTGCGACAATCTATCGCTTGTATGGG
AAGCCCGATGCGCCAGAGTTGTTTCTGAAACATGGCAAAGGTAGCGTTGCCAATGATGTTACAGATGAGA
TGGTCAGACTAAACTGGCTGACGGAATTTATGCCTCTTCCGACCATCAAGCATTTTATCCGTACTCCTGA
TGATGCATGGTTACTCACCACTGCGATCCCCGGAAAAACAGCATTCCAGGTATTAGAAGAATATCCTGAT
TCAGGTGAAAATATTGTTGATGCGCTGGCAGTGTTCCTGCGCCGGTTGCATTCGATTCCTGTTTGTAATT
GTCCTTTTAACAGCGATCGCGTATTTCGTCTCGCTCAGGCGCAATCACGAATGAATAACGGTTTGGTTGA
TGCGAGTGATTTTGATGACGAGCGTAATGGCTGGCCTGTTGAACAAGTCTGGAAAGAAATGCATAAACTT
TTGCCATTCTCACCGGATTCAGTCGTCACTCATGGTGATTTCTCACTTGATAACCTTATTTTTGACGAGG
GGAAATTAATAGGTTGTATTGATGTTGGACGAGTCGGAATCGCAGACCGATACCAGGATCTTGCCATCCT
ATGGAACTGCCTCGGTGAGTTTTCTCCTTCATTACAGAAACGGCTTTTTCAAAAATATGGTATTGATAAT
CCTGATATGAATAAATTGCAGTTTCATTTGATGCTCGATGAGTTTTTCTAATCAGAATTGGTTAATTGGT
TGTAACACTGGCAGAGCATTACGCTGACTTGACGGGACGGCGCAAGCTCATGACCAAAATCCCTTAACGT
GAGTTACGCGTCGTTCCACTGAGCGTCAGACCCCGTAGAAAAGATCAAAGGATCTTCTTGAGATCCTTTT
TTTCTGCGCGTAATCTGCTGCTTGCAAACAAAAAAACCACCGCTACCAGCGGTGGTTTGTTTGCCGGATC
AAGAGCTACCAACTCTTTTTCCGAAGGTAACTGGCTTCAGCAGAGCGCAGATACCAAATACTGTTCTTCT
AGTGTAGCCGTAGTTAGGCCACCACTTCAAGAACTCTGTAGCACCGCCTACATACCTCGCTCTGCTAATC
CTGTTACCAGTGGCTGCTGCCAGTGGCGATAAGTCGTGTCTTACCGGGTTGGACTCAAGACGATAGTTAC
CGGATAAGGCGCAGCGGTCGGGCTGAACGGGGGGTTCGTGCACACAGCCCAGCTTGGAGCGAACGACCTA
CACCGAACTGAGATACCTACAGCGTGAGCTATGAGAAAGCGCCACGCTTCCCGAAGGGAGAAAGGCGGAC
AGGTATCCGGTAAGCGGCAGGGTCGGAACAGGAGAGCGCACGAGGGAGCTTCCAGGGGGAAACGCCTGGT
ATCTTTATAGTCCTGTCGGGTTTCGCCACCTCTGACTTGAGCGTCGATTTTTGTGATGCTCGTCAGGGGG
GCGGAGCCTATGGAAAAACGCCAGCAACGCGGCCTTTTTACGGTTCCTGGCCTTTTGCTGGCCTTTTGCT
CACATGTTCTTTCCTGCGTTATCCCCTGATTCTGTGGATAACCGTATTACCGCCTTTGAGTGAGCTGATA
CCGCTCGCCGCAGCCGAACGACCGAGCGCAGCGAGTCAGTGAGCGAGGAAGCGGAAGAGCGCCCAATACG
CAAACCGCCTCTCCCCGCGCGTTGGCCGATTCATTAATGCAGCTGGCACGACAGGTTTCCCGACTGGAAA
GCGGGCAGTGAGCGCAACGCAATTAATACGCGTACCGCTAGCCAGGAAGAGTTTGTAGAAACGCAAAAAG
GCCATCCGTCAGGATGGCCTTCTGCTTAGTTTGATGCCTGGCAGTTTATGGCGGGCGTCCTGCCCGCCAC
CCTCCGGGCCGTTGCTTCACAACGTTCAAATCCGCTCCCGGCGGATTTGTCCTACTCAGGAGAGCGTTCA
CCGACAAACAACAGATAAAACGAAAGGCCCAGTCTTCCGACTGAGCCTTTCGTTTTATTTG
